>Addgene plasmid #207261 | pHCMV_CHIKV_E1E2 | addgene full sequence | sequence record 406228 | Addgene NGS Result
GCGGCCGCTCTAGAGAGCTTGGCCCATTGCATACGTTGTATCCATATCATAATATGTACATTTATATTGG
CTCATGTCCAACATTACCGCCATGTTGACATTGATTATTGACTAGTTATTAATAGTAATCAATTACGGGG
TCATTAGTTCATAGCCCATATATGGAGTTCCGCGTTACATAACTTACGGTAAATGGCCCGCCTGGCTGAC
CGCCCAACGACCCCCGCCCATTGACGTCAATAATGACGTATGTTCCCATAGTAACGCCAATAGGGACTTT
CCATTGACGTCAATGGGTGGAGTATTTACGGTAAACTGCCCACTTGGCAGTACATCAAGTGTATCATATG
CCAAGTACGCCCCCTATTGACGTCAATGACGGTAAATGGCCCGCCTGGCATTATGCCCAGTACATGACCT
TATGGGACTTTCCTACTTGGCAGTACATCTACGTATTAGTCATCGCTATTACCATGGTGATGCGGTTTTG
GCAGTACATCAATGGGCGTGGATAGCGGTTTGACTCACGGGGATTTCCAAGTCTCCACCCCATTGACGTC
AATGGGAGTTTGTTTTGGCACCAAAATCAACGGGACTTTCCAAAATGTCGTAACAACTCCGCCCCATTGA
CGCAAATGGGCGGTAGGCGTGTACGGTGGGAGGTCTATATAAGCAGAGCTCGTTTAGTGAACCGTCAGAT
CGCCTGGACACGCCATCCACGCTGTTTTGACCTCCATAGATGACACCGGGACCGATCCAGCCTCCGGTCG
ACCGATCCTGAGAACTTCAGGGTGAGTTTGGGGACCCTTGATTGTTCTTTCTTTTTCGCTATTGTAAAAT
TCATGTTATATGGAGGGGGCAAAGTTTTCAGGGTGTTGTTTAGAATGGGAAGATGTCCCTTGTATCACCA
TGGACCCTCATGATAATTTTGTTTCTTTCACTTTCTACTCTGTTGACAACCATTGTCTCCTCTTATTTTC
TTTTCATTTTCTGTAACTTTTTCGTTAAACTTTAGCTTGCATTTGTAACGAATTTTTAAATTCACTTTTG
TTTATTTGTCAGATTGTAAGTACTTTCTCTAATCACTTTTTTTTCAAGGCAATCAGGGTATATTATATTG
TACTTCAGCACAGTTTTAGAGAACAATTGTTATAATTAAATGATAAGGTAGAATATTTCTGCATATAAAT
TCTGGCTGGCGTGGAAATATTCTTATTGGTAGAAACAACTACACCCTGGTCATCATCCTGCCTTTCTCTT
TATGGTTACAATGATATACACTGTTTGAGATGAGGATAAAATACTCTGAGTCCAAACCGGGCCCCTCTGC
TAACCATGTTCATGCCTTCTTCTCTTTCCTACAGCTCCTGGGCAACGTGCTGGTTGTTGTGCTGTCTCAT
CATTTTGGCAAAGAATTCGCCACCATGGAGTTTATCCCTACACAAACATTTTATAACAGAAGGTATCAGC
CTAGACCTTGGACCCCCAGACCTACAATTCAAGTGATTAGACCTAGGCCTAGACCTCAAAGGCAAGCCGG
ACAGCTCGCCCAGCTCATCTCCGCTGTCAACAAACTGACCATGAGGGCCGTCCCCCAACAGAAGCCTAGA
AAAAACAGAAAGAACAAAAAACAGAAACAGAAGCAGCAAGCCCCCCAGAATAACACAAATCAGAAGAAGC
AGCCCCCTAAAAAGAAGCCCGCCCAGAAGAAGAAGAAGCCCGGAAGAAGAGAGAGAATGTGTATGAAAAT
CGAAAATGACTGCATTTTCGAGGTCAAACACGAAGGCAAGGTGACCGGCTACGCTTGTCTGGTGGGCGAC
AAGGTGATGAAGCCCGCCCACGTGAAGGGCACAATCGACAACGCCGATCTGGCCAAGCTGGCCTTTAAGA
GGTCCAGCAAGTACGACCTCGAATGTGCCCAGATCCCCGTGCACATGAAGTCCGATGCCAGCAAGTTCAC
ACACGAGAAGCCCGAAGGCTACTATAACTGGCACCATGGAGCCGTGCAGTATAGCGGAGGAAGATTTACC
ATTCCCACCGGAGCCGGAAAACCCGGCGACAGCGGAAGGCCCATTTTCGACAACAAGGGCAGAGTGGTCG
CCATCGTGCTCGGAGGCGCTAACGAAGGAGCTAGAACAGCTCTCTCCGTGGTGACATGGAACAAAGACAT
CGTCACCAAGATCACACCCGAGGGAGCTGAGGAATGGAGCCTCGCCATTCCCGTGATGTGTCTGCTGGCT
AACACAACATTCCCTTGCAGCCAGCCTCCTTGCATTCCTTGTTGCTACGAGAAGGAGCCCGAAGAGACAC
TGAGGATGCTCGAGGATAACGTCATGAGACCCGGCTACTATCAGCTGCTGCAAGCCTCTCTGACATGCTC
CCCCCATAGGCAGAGAAGATCCACCAAGGATAACTTTAACGTGTATAAGGCCACAAGACCCTACCTCGCT
CATTGCCCCGACTGCGGCGAGGGCCATAGCTGTCACAGCCCCGTGGCTCTGGAAAGGATTAGGAACGAGG
CTACCGATGGAACACTGAAGATCCAAGTCTCTCTGCAGATCGGCATTGGCACAGACGATTCCCACGATTG
GACAAAGCTGAGATACATGGACAATCACATCCCCGCCGATGCCGGAAGAGCCGGACTCTTTGTGAGGACA
AGCGCTCCTTGCACCATCACCGGCACAATGGGCCATTTTATCCTCGCCAGATGTCCCAAAGGCGAGACAC
TGACAGTCGGCTTCACCGATTCCAGAAAGATTAGCCACAGCTGCACCCACCCTTTCCATCATGACCCCCC
CGTGATTGGAAGGGAGAAGTTCCATAGCAGACCTCAACACGGAAAGGAACTCCCTTGCTCCACCTATGTG
CAAAGCAATGCCGCCACCGCCGAAGAGATCGAGGTGCATATGCCCCCCGACACCCCCGACAGAACACTGC
TGAGCCAACAATCCGGCAACGTGAAGATCACAGTCAACAGCCAGACCGTGAGGTACAAGTGCAACTGCGG
AGGCTCCAATGAGGGCCTCATTACAACCGACAAGGTCATCAACAACTGCAAGGTCGACCAGTGCCACGCT
GCTGTCACCAACCATAAGAAATGGCAGTATAACAGCCCTCTGGTGCCTAGAAATGCCGAGCTGGGCGATA
GAAAGGGCAAGATCCATATTCCCTTCCCTCTGGCCAACGTCACATGTATGGTGCCCAAGGCCAGAAACCC
TACAGTCACCTACGGCAAAAATCAAGTGATCATGCTGCTCTACCCCGATCATCCTACACTGCTGTCCTAT
AGAAGCATGGGAGAAGAGCCCAATTACCAAGAGGAGTGGGTGACCCACAAAAAGGAGGTCGTCCTCACCG
TGCCTACAGAGGGCCTCGAGGTGACATGGGGCAATAACGAGCCCTACAAGTACTGGCCCCAGCTGTCCGC
TAACGGAACCGCCCACGGCCACCCCCATGAGATTATTCTGTACTATTACGAGCTGTACCCCACCATGACC
GTGGTGGTCGTGTCCGTCGCTAGCTTTATTCTGCTGAGCATGGTGGGAATGGCCGTCGGAATGTGCATGT
GTGCTAGAAGGAGGTGCATTACACCCTATGAACTGACACCCGGAGCTACCGTCCCCTTTCTGCTGTCTCT
GATCTGCTGTATTAGAACAGCCAAAGCCGCCACATATCAAGAAGCCGCCGTCTACCTCTGGAATGAGCAG
CAGCCCCTCTTTTGGCTGCAAGCTCTGATTCCCCTCGCCGCTCTCATCGTGCTGTGCAATTGTCTGAGAC
TGCTGCCTTGCTGCTGCAAAACCCTCGCCTTTCTGGCTGTCATGAGCATCGGCGCTCACACCGTGAGCGC
TTACGAGCACGTCACCGTGATCCCCAACACCGTGGGCGTCCCCTACAAGACCCTCGTGAATAGACCCGGC
TACAGCCCTATGGTGCTGGAAATGGAGCTGCTGTCCGTCACACTGGAACCCACACTGTCCCTCGACTACA
TCACATGCGAGTACAAGACCGTCATCCCTTCCCCTTACGTGAAGTGCTGCGGCACCGCCGAGTGCAAGGA
CAAAAATCTCCCCGACTACAGCTGCAAGGTGTTCACCGGCGTGTATCCCTTTATGTGGGGAGGCGCCTAT
TGCTTCTGCGACGCCGAGAATACCCAACTGTCCGAGGCTCATGTCGAGAAATCCGAGAGCTGCAAAACCG
AGTTCGCCAGCGCCTACAGAGCCCACACAGCTAGCGCTTCCGCTAAGCTGAGAGTGCTGTACCAAGGCAA
TAACATCACCGTGACCGCTTATGCCAACGGAGATCATGCCGTCACAGTGAAGGACGCCAAATTCATTGTG
GGCCCCATGAGCTCCGCTTGGACACCCTTCGATAACAAGATCGTCGTGTACAAGGGCGACGTCTACAACA
TGGATTACCCCCCTTTTGGAGCTGGCAGACCCGGCCAATTCGGAGATATTCAATCTAGAACCCCCGAAAG
CAAGGATGTGTACGCCAACACCCAACTCGTGCTGCAAAGGCCCGCCGCCGGAACAGTCCATGTCCCCTAT
AGCCAAGCTCCTAGCGGCTTCAAGTACTGGCTGAAAGAGAGGGGAGCTTCTCTGCAGCATACAGCTCCTT
TCGGATGCCAGATCGCCACCAATCCCGTGAGGGCCATGAATTGTGCCGTCGGCAACATGCCCATTTCCAT
CGATATCCCCGATGCCGCTTTCACAAGGGTGGTGGATGCCCCCTCTCTGACAGACATGAGCTGTGAAGTG
CCCGCTTGTACCCACAGCAGCGACTTCGGCGGAGTCGCCATTATTAAGTACGCCGTGAGCAAAAAGGGCA
AGTGTGCCGTGCACAGCATGACCAATGCCGTGACCATTAGAGAGGCCGAGATCGAAGTCGAAGGCAATTC
CCAGCTCCAAATCAGCTTTAGCACCGCCCTCGCCTCCGCTGAGTTCAGAGTCCAAGTGTGCAGCACACAA
GTGCACTGTGCTGCTGAGTGTCATCCCCCCAAAGACCACATCGTCAACTACCCCGCTAGCCACACAACAC
TGGGCGTGCAAGACATCTCCGCTACAGCCATGAGCTGGGTCCAAAAGATCACCGGAGGAGTGGGACTCGT
CGTCGCTGTCGCCGCTCTGATTCTGATCGTGGTGCTCTGTGTGTCCTTCTCTAGACATTGATGTCTTCCT
GGAGCTCCAGTCATTGACTATAACGTCTCAGATCTTTTTCCCTCTGCCAAAAATTATGGGGACATCATGA
AGCCCCTTGAGCATCTGACTTCTGGCTAATAAAGGAAATTTATTTTCATTGCAATAGTGTGTTGGAATTT
TTTGTGTCTCTCACTCGGAAGGACATATGGGAGGGCAAATCATTTAAAACATCAGAATGAGTATTTGGTT
TAGAGTTTGGCAACATATGCCCATATGCTGGCTGCCATGAACAAAGGTTGGCTATAAAGAGGTCATCAGT
ATATGAAACAGCCCCCTGCTGTCCATTCCTTATTCCATAGAAAAGCCTTGACTTGAGGTTAGATTTTTTT
TATATTTTGTTTTGTGTTATTTTTTTCTTTAACATCCCTAAAATTTTCCTTACATGTTTTACTAGCCAGA
TTTTTCCTCCTCTCCTGACTACTCCCAGTCATAGCTGTCCCTCTTCTCTTATGGAGATCCCTCGACGGAT
CGGCCGCAATTCGTAATCATGTCATAGCTGTTTCCTGTGTGAAATTGTTATCCGCTCACAATTCCACACA
ACATACGAGCCGGAAGCATAAAGTGTAAAGCCTGGGGTGCCTAATGAGTGAGCTAACTCACATTAATTGC
GTTGCGCTCACTGCCCGCTTTCCAGTCGGGAAACCTGTCGTGCCAGCTGCATTAATGAATCGGCCAACGC
GCGGGGAGAGGCGGTTTGCGTATTGGGCGCTCTTCCGCTTCCTCGCTCACTGACTCGCTGCGCTCGGTCG
TTCGGCTGCGGCGAGCGGTATCAGCTCACTCAAAGGCGGTAATACGGTTATCCACAGAATCAGGGGATAA
CGCAGGAAAGAACATGTGAGCAAAAGGCCAGCAAAAGGCCAGGAACCGTAAAAAGGCCGCGTTGCTGGCG
TTTTTCCATAGGCTCCGCCCCCCTGACGAGCATCACAAAAATCGACGCTCAAGTCAGAGGTGGCGAAACC
CGACAGGACTATAAAGATACCAGGCGTTTCCCCCTGGAAGCTCCCTCGTGCGCTCTCCTGTTCCGACCCT
GCCGCTTACCGGATACCTGTCCGCCTTTCTCCCTTCGGGAAGCGTGGCGCTTTCTCATAGCTCACGCTGT
AGGTATCTCAGTTCGGTGTAGGTCGTTCGCTCCAAGCTGGGCTGTGTGCACGAACCCCCCGTTCAGCCCG
ACCGCTGCGCCTTATCCGGTAACTATCGTCTTGAGTCCAACCCGGTAAGACACGACTTATCGCCACTGGC
AGCAGCCACTGGTAACAGGATTAGCAGAGCGAGGTATGTAGGCGGTGCTACAGAGTTCTTGAAGTGGTGG
CCTAACTACGGCTACACTAGAAGAACAGTATTTGGTATCTGCGCTCTGCTGAAGCCAGTTACCTTCGGAA
AAAGAGTTGGTAGCTCTTGATCCGGCAAACAAACCACCGCTGGTAGCGGTGGTTTTTTTGTTTGCAAGCA
GCAGATTACGCGCAGAAAAAAAGGATCTCAAGAAGATCCTTTGATCTTTTCTACGGGGTCTGACGCTCAG
TGGAACGAAAACTCACGTTAAGGGATTTTGGTCATGAGATTATCAAAAAGGATCTTCACCTAGATCCTTT
TAAATTAAAAATGAAGTTTTAAATCAATCTAAAGTATATATGAGTAAACTTGGTCTGACAGTTACCAATG
CTTAATCAGTGAGGCACCTATCTCAGCGATCTGTCTATTTCGTTCATCCATAGTTGCCTGACTCCCCGTC
GTGTAGATAACTACGATACGGGAGGGCTTACCATCTGGCCCCAGTGCTGCAATGATACCGCGAGACCCAC
GCTCACCGGCACCAGATTTATCAGCAATAAACCAGCCAGCCGGAAGGGCCGAGCGCAGAAGTGGTCCTGC
AACTTTATCCGCCTCCATCCAGTCTATTAATTGTTGCCGGGAAGCTAGAGTAAGTAGTTCGCCAGTTAAT
AGTTTGCGCAACGTTGTTGCCATTGCTACAGGCATCGTGGTGTCACGCTCGTCGTTTGGTATGGCTTCAT
TCAGCTCCGGTTCCCAACGATCAAGGCGAGTTACATGATCCCCCATGTTGTGCAAAAAAGCGGTTAGCTC
CTTCGGTCCTCCGATCGTTGTCAGAAGTAAGTTGGCCGCAGTGTTATCACTCATGGTTATGGCAGCACTG
CATAATTCTCTTACTGTCATGCCATCCGTAAGATGCTTTTCTGTGACTGGTGAGTACTCAACCAAGTCAT
TCTGAGAATAGTGTATGCGGCGACCGAGTTGCTCTTGCCCGGCGTCAATACGGGATAATACCGCGCCACA
TAGCAGAACTTTAAAAGTGCTCATCATTGGAAAACGTTCTTCGGGGCGAAAACTCTCAAGGATCTTACCG
CTGTTGAGATCCAGTTCGATGTAACCCACTCGTGCACCCAACTGATCTTCAGCATCTTTTACTTTCACCA
GCGTTTCTGGGTGAGCAAAAACAGGAAGGCAAAATGCCGCAAAAAAGGGAATAAGGGCGACACGGAAATG
TTGAATACTCATACTCTTCCTTTTTCAATATTATTGAAGCATTTATCAGGGTTATTGTCTCATGAGCGGA
TACATATTTGAATGTATTTAGAAAAATAAACAAATAGGGGTTCCGCGCACATTTCCCCGAAAAGTGCCAC
CTAAATTGTAAGCGTTAATATTTTGTTAAAATTCGCGTTAAATTTTTGTTAAATCAGCTCATTTTTTAAC
CAATAGGCCGAAATCGGCAAAATCCCTTATAAATCAAAAGAATAGACCGAGATAGGGT
[37 nt withheld, positions 7969-8005]
AAAGAACGTGGACTCCAACGTCAAAGG
[49 nt withheld, positions 8033-8081]
T
[91 nt withheld, positions 8083-8173]
G
[124 nt withheld, positions 8175-8298]
CCCATTCGCCATTCAGGCTGCGCAACTGTTGGGAAGGGCGATCGGTGCGGGCCTCTTCGCTATTACGCCA
GCTGGCGAAAGGGGGATGTGCTGCAAGGCGATTAAGTTGGGTAACGCCAGGGTTTTCCCAGTCACGACGT
TGTAAAACGACGGCCAGTGAGCGCGCGTAATACGACTCACTATAGGGCGAATTGGAGCTCCACCGCGGTG
Features (pLannotate 1.2.2; 16 found; start..end, strand, type, name):
     97..476     +  enhancer       CMV enhancer: human cytomegalovirus immediate early enhancer
    477..680     +  promoter       CMV promoter: human cytomegalovirus (CMV) immediate early promoter
    792..1364    +  intron         β-globin intron: intron from rabbit β-globin gene
   1425..5168    +  CDS            POLS_CHIKS: Experimental evidence at protein level: Swiss-Prot protein existence level 1. [Spike glycoprotein E1]: Class II viral fusion protein. Fusion activity is inactive as long as E1 is bound to E2 in mature virion. After virus attachment to target cell and endocytosis, acidification of the endosome would induce dissociation of E1/E2 heterodimer and concomitant trimerization of the E1 subunits. This E1 trimer is fusion active, and promotes release of viral nucleocapsid in cytoplasm after endosome and viral membrane fusion. Efficient fusion requires the presence of cholesterol and sphingolipid in the
   5278..5333    +  polyA_signal   β-globin poly(A) signal: rabbit β-globin polyadenylation signal (Gil and Proudfoot, 1987)
   5715..5731    -  protein_bind   lac operator: The lac repressor binds to the lac operator to inhibit transcription in E. coli. This inhibition can be relieved by adding lactose or isopropyl-β-D-thiogalactopyranoside (IPTG). lac repressor encoded by lacI
   5739..5769    -  promoter       lac promoter: promoter for the E. coli lac operon
   5784..5805    -  protein_bind   CAP binding site: CAP binding activates transcription in the presence of cAMP. E. coli catabolite activator protein
   5818..5910    -  CDS            lacI (fragment): lac repressor; lacI; The lac repressor binds to the lac operator to inhibit transcription in E. coli. This inhibition can be relieved by adding lactose or isopropyl-β-D-thiogalactopyranoside (IPTG).
   6093..6681    -  rep_origin     ori: high-copy-number ColE1/pMB1/pBR322/pUC origin of replication
   6852..7712    -  CDS            AmpR: β-lactamase; bla; confers resistance to ampicillin, carbenicillin, and related antibiotics
   7713..7817    -  promoter       AmpR promoter: bla
   7870..8298    -  rep_origin     f1 ori (sequence partly withheld): f1 bacteriophage origin of replication; arrow indicates direction of (+) strand synthesis
   8303..8458    -  CDS            lacZα (fragment): LacZα fragment of β-galactosidase; lacZ fragment
   8466..8484    +  promoter       T7 promoter: promoter for bacteriophage T7 RNA polymerase
   8493..14      +  misc_feature   MCS (fragment) (across the origin): pBluescript multiple cloning site
