[The description below was written by a language model from this plasmid's Addgene catalogue record and pLannotate feature annotations shown in this document.]
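Description:
pHCMV_CHIKV_E1E2 is a mammalian expression plasmid built on the pHCMV backbone that drives production of the Chikungunya virus envelope glycoproteins. The insert is a synthesized, mammalian codon-optimized open reading frame of about 3.7 kb, cloned between EcoRI and BglII sites that both remain intact. In the feature table it matches the Chikungunya structural polyprotein, the precursor from which the E2 attachment protein and the E1 class II fusion protein are derived. The record does not spell out exactly which polyprotein segments are included beyond the "E1E2" designation. Transcription comes from the human cytomegalovirus immediate-early enhancer and promoter. A rabbit β-globin intron follows the promoter, where splicing typically improves mRNA export and expression, and a rabbit β-globin polyadenylation signal terminates the transcript downstream of the coding sequence.

The rest of the 8.5 kb plasmid is bacterial maintenance sequence of pBluescript-like origin. It carries a high-copy ColE1/pUC origin, a β-lactamase gene under its own promoter for ampicillin selection, and an f1 phage origin. Residual lac promoter/operator, lacZα and lacI fragments, a T7 promoter and a partial multiple cloning site are also present and play no role in the mammalian cassette. No mammalian selection marker or reporter is annotated, so the plasmid is suited to transient transfection. The stated purpose is simply mammalian expression of the E1E2 protein. The associated publication concerns modular envelope design for cell type-specific delivery, which suggests use as an envelope plasmid supplied in trans for pseudotyping viral or virus-like particles, although the record does not state this explicitly.
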