Addgene plasmid #207261: pHCMV_CHIKV_E1E2
Purpose: Mammalian expression of Chikungunya virus E1E2 protein
Depositing lab: Feng Zhang. Publication: Cell type-specific delivery by modular envelope design. Strebinger D, Frangieh CJ, Friedrich MJ, Faure G, Macrae RK, Zhang F. Nat Commun. 2023 Aug 23;14(1):5141. doi: 10.1038/s41467-023-40788-8. PubMed 37612276.
Backbone
  Vector backbone: pHCMV
  Backbone manufacturer: Clontech
  Backbone size w/o insert (bp): 4764
  Vector type: Mammalian Expression
Growth in bacteria
  Bacterial resistance: Ampicillin, 100 μg/mL
  Growth temperature: 37°C
  Growth strain: NEB Stable
  Copy number: High Copy
Gene/Insert
  Gene/Insert name: CHIKV_E1E2
  Species: Chikungunya virus
  Insert size (bp): 3744
  Mutation: mammalian codon optimization
  Entrez Gene: CHIKVgp2 (a.k.a. CHIKVgp2)
  Promoter: CMV promoter
  Cloning method: Restriction Enzyme; 5′ cloning site EcoRI (not destroyed); 3′ cloning site BglII (not destroyed)
Resource information
  A portion of this plasmid was derived from a plasmid made by: synthesis
Terms and licenses: Academic/Nonprofit Terms; Industry Terms: Not Available to Industry
How to cite: pHCMV_CHIKV_E1E2 was a gift from Feng Zhang (Addgene plasmid # 207261 ; http://n2t.net/addgene:207261 ; RRID:Addgene_207261)
